Addgene plasmid #114688: pTK421
Purpose: RFP-Nano tagging at NuMA's C-terminal locus
Depositing lab: Tomomi Kiyomitsu. Depositing organization: Nagoya University. Publication: Dynein-Dynactin-NuMA clusters generate cortical spindle-pulling forces as a multi-arm ensemble. Okumura M, Natsume T, Kanemaki MT, Kiyomitsu T. Elife. 2018 May 31;7. pii: 36559. doi: 10.7554/eLife.36559. PubMed 29848445.
Backbone
  Vector backbone: pUC-57
  Selectable markers: Neomycin (select with G418)
Growth in bacteria
  Bacterial resistance: Ampicillin, 100 μg/mL
  Growth temperature: 37°C
  Growth strain: DH5alpha
  Copy number: Unknown
Gene/Insert
  Gene/Insert name: RFP-Nano
Terms and licenses: Academic/Nonprofit Terms; Industry Terms: Not Available to Industry
How to cite: pTK421 was a gift from Tomomi Kiyomitsu (Addgene plasmid # 114688 ; http://n2t.net/addgene:114688 ; RRID:Addgene_114688)
