[The description below was written by a language model from this plasmid's Addgene catalogue record and pLannotate feature annotations shown in this document.]
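Description:
pTK421 is a pUC-57-based donor plasmid made for knock-in tagging of the endogenous NuMA gene at its C-terminal end with an "RFP-Nano" module. It is propagated in E. coli through the high-copy ColE1/pUC origin and selected with ampicillin via the bla gene. An f1 origin and remnants of the lac region (a lacZα fragment, lac promoter and operator) and of pBR322-type sequences (bom and rop fragments) are carried over from the cloning backbones.

The payload is an open reading frame encoding TagRFP-T, a constitutively fluorescent red protein. It is followed by a short multiple-cloning-site linker and an SspB-derived fragment, then an SV40 polyadenylation signal. The SspB fragment corresponds to the "Nano" part of the insert name. SspB Nano is commonly the binding partner in the iLID light-inducible dimerization system, although the record itself does not state this use.

Downstream sits a separate selection cassette in which the SV40 early promoter drives NeoR/KanR with an HSV TK poly(A) fragment, allowing G418 selection of mammalian cells that have integrated the tag.

No promoter is annotated upstream of TagRFP-T. This fits a design in which the tag is expressed as a fusion from the native NuMA locus after in-frame integration. The unannotated stretches flanking the tag and the neomycin cassette could hold NuMA homology arms, but neither the feature table nor the catalogue fields identify them, so this remains an inference. The record does not state the host cell line or the nuclease strategy used for targeting. The associated work concerns cortical dynein-dynactin-NuMA complexes and spindle-pulling forces.
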