Features (pLannotate 1.2.2; 21 found; start..end, strand, type, name):
     96..200     +  promoter       AmpR promoter: bla
    201..1061    +  CDS            AmpR: β-lactamase; bla; confers resistance to ampicillin, carbenicillin, and related antibiotics
   1232..1820    +  rep_origin     ori: high-copy-number ColE1/pMB1/pBR322/pUC origin of replication
   2003..2095    +  CDS            lacI (fragment): lac repressor; lacI; The lac repressor binds to the lac operator to inhibit transcription in E. coli. This inhibition can be relieved by adding lactose or isopropyl-β-D-thiogalactopyranoside (IPTG).
   2108..2129    +  protein_bind   CAP binding site: CAP binding activates transcription in the presence of cAMP. E. coli catabolite activator protein
   2144..2174    +  promoter       lac promoter: promoter for the E. coli lac operon
   2182..2198    +  protein_bind   lac operator: The lac repressor binds to the lac operator to inhibit transcription in E. coli. This inhibition can be relieved by adding lactose or isopropyl-β-D-thiogalactopyranoside (IPTG). lac repressor encoded by lacI
   2831..3562    +  CDS            TagRFP-T: TagRFP-T is a basic (constitutively fluorescent) red fluorescent protein published in 2008, derived from Entacmaea quadricolor. It has low acid sensitivity.
   3563..3594    +  misc_feature   MCS (fragment): multiple cloning site
   3638..3967    +  CDS            sspB (fragment): SSPB_HAEIN - Experimental evidence at protein level: Swiss-Prot protein existence level 1. Also stimulates degradation of the N-terminus of RseA (residues 1-108, alone or in complex with sigma-E) by ClpX-ClpP in a non-ssrA-mediated fashion. From Haemophilus influenzae (strain ATCC 51907 / DSM 11121 / KW20 / Rd).
   3989..4072    +  CDS            large T antigen (fragment): large T antigen from SV40 (simian virus 40)
   4095..4216    +  polyA_signal   SV40 poly(A) signal: SV40 polyadenylation signal
   4250..4678    -  rep_origin     f1 ori (sequence partly withheld): f1 bacteriophage origin of replication; arrow indicates direction of (+) strand synthesis
   4705..4809    +  promoter       AmpR promoter: bla
   4811..5168    +  promoter       SV40 promoter: SV40 enhancer and early promoter
   5203..5997    +  CDS            NeoR/KanR: aminoglycoside phosphotransferase from Tn5; aph(3')-II (or nptII); confers resistance to neomycin, kanamycin, and G418 (Geneticin®)
   6018..6170    +  CDS            ble (fragment): BLE_KLEPN - Experimental evidence at protein level: Swiss-Prot protein existence level 1. Binding protein with a strong affinity to the bleomycin family of antibiotics. Binds to CL990; an antimitotic-antibiotic compound. From Klebsiella pneumoniae.
   6229..6271    +  polyA_signal   HSV TK poly(A) signal (fragment): herpes simplex virus thymidine kinase polyadenylation signal (Cole and Stacy, 1985)
   6796..6953    +  CDS            lacZα (fragment): LacZα fragment of β-galactosidase; lacZ fragment
   6959..7058    -  misc_feature   bom (fragment): basis of mobility region from pBR322
   7160..1       -  CDS            rop (fragment) (across the origin): Rop protein, which maintains plasmids at low copy number; rop
>Addgene plasmid #114688 | pTK421 | addgene full sequence | sequence record 223939 | Addgene NGS Result
GACGAAAGGGCCTCGTGATACGCCTATTTTTATAGGTTAATGTCATGATAATAATGGTTTCTTAGACGTC
AGGTGGCACTTTTCGGGGAAATGTGCGCGGAACCCCTATTTGTTTATTTTTCTAAATACATTCAAATATG
TATCCGCTCATGAGACAATAACCCTGATAAATGCTTCAATAATATTGAAAAAGGAAGAGTATGAGTATTC
AACATTTCCGTGTCGCCCTTATTCCCTTTTTTGCGGCATTTTGCCTTCCTGTTTTTGCTCACCCAGAAAC
GCTGGTGAAAGTAAAAGATGCTGAAGATCAGTTGGGTGCACGAGTGGGTTACATCGAACTGGATCTCAAC
AGCGGTAAGATCCTTGAGAGTTTTCGCCCCGAAGAACGTTTTCCAATGATGAGCACTTTTAAAGTTCTGC
TATGTGGCGCGGTATTATCCCGTATTGACGCCGGGCAAGAGCAACTCGGTCGCCGCATACACTATTCTCA
GAATGACTTGGTTGAGTACTCACCAGTCACAGAAAAGCATCTTACGGATGGCATGACAGTAAGAGAATTA
TGCAGTGCTGCCATAACCATGAGTGATAACACTGCGGCCAACTTACTTCTGACAACGATCGGAGGACCGA
AGGAGCTAACCGCTTTTTTGCACAACATGGGGGATCATGTAACTCGCCTTGATCGTTGGGAACCGGAGCT
GAATGAAGCCATACCAAACGACGAGCGTGACACCACGATGCCTGTAGCAATGGCAACAACGTTGCGCAAA
CTATTAACTGGCGAACTACTTACTCTAGCTTCCCGGCAACAATTAATAGACTGGATGGAGGCGGATAAAG
TTGCAGGACCACTTCTGCGCTCGGCCCTTCCGGCTGGCTGGTTTATTGCTGATAAATCTGGAGCCGGTGA
GCGTGGGTCTCGCGGTATCATTGCAGCACTGGGGCCAGATGGTAAGCCCTCCCGTATCGTAGTTATCTAC
ACGACGGGGAGTCAGGCAACTATGGATGAACGAAATAGACAGATCGCTGAGATAGGTGCCTCACTGATTA
AGCATTGGTAACTGTCAGACCAAGTTTACTCATATATACTTTAGATTGATTTAAAACTTCATTTTTAATT
TAAAAGGATCTAGGTGAAGATCCTTTTTGATAATCTCATGACCAAAATCCCTTAACGTGAGTTTTCGTTC
CACTGAGCGTCAGACCCCGTAGAAAAGATCAAAGGATCTTCTTGAGATCCTTTTTTTCTGCGCGTAATCT
GCTGCTTGCAAACAAAAAAACCACCGCTACCAGCGGTGGTTTGTTTGCCGGATCAAGAGCTACCAACTCT
TTTTCCGAAGGTAACTGGCTTCAGCAGAGCGCAGATACCAAATACTGTTCTTCTAGTGTAGCCGTAGTTA
GGCCACCACTTCAAGAACTCTGTAGCACCGCCTACATACCTCGCTCTGCTAATCCTGTTACCAGTGGCTG
CTGCCAGTGGCGATAAGTCGTGTCTTACCGGGTTGGACTCAAGACGATAGTTACCGGATAAGGCGCAGCG
GTCGGGCTGAACGGGGGGTTCGTGCACACAGCCCAGCTTGGAGCGAACGACCTACACCGAACTGAGATAC
CTACAGCGTGAGCTATGAGAAAGCGCCACGCTTCCCGAAGGGAGAAAGGCGGACAGGTATCCGGTAAGCG
GCAGGGTCGGAACAGGAGAGCGCACGAGGGAGCTTCCAGGGGGAAACGCCTGGTATCTTTATAGTCCTGT
CGGGTTTCGCCACCTCTGACTTGAGCGTCGATTTTTGTGATGCTCGTCAGGGGGGCGGAGCCTATGGAAA
AACGCCAGCAACGCGGCCTTTTTACGGTTCCTGGCCTTTTGCTGGCCTTTTGCTCACATGTTCTTTCCTG
CGTTATCCCCTGATTCTGTGGATAACCGTATTACCGCCTTTGAGTGAGCTGATACCGCTCGCCGCAGCCG
AACGACCGAGCGCAGCGAGTCAGTGAGCGAGGAAGCGGAAGAGCGCCCAATACGCAAACCGCCTCTCCCC
GCGCGTTGGCCGATTCATTAATGCAGCTGGCACGACAGGTTTCCCGACTGGAAAGCGGGCAGTGAGCGCA
ACGCAATTAATGTGAGTTAGCTCACTCATTAGGCACCCCAGGCTTTACACTTTATGCTTCCGGCTCGTAT
GTTGTGTGGAATTGTGAGCGGATAACAATTTCACACAGGAAACAGCTATGACCATGATTACGCCAAGCTC
GGCGCGCCATTGGGATGGAACGAGCCTCAAAGAAGGCCCTGTCCAAGGCTTCCCCCAACACTCGCAGTGG
AACCCGCCGTTCTCCGCGCATTGCCACCACCACAGCCAGCGCCGCCACTGCTGCCGCCATTGGTGCCACC
CCTCGAGCCAAGGGCAAGGTAGAGGCACTGGCAGGATGGGGGAGGGAAACCCGATGAGAGCATGGGCACC
CCCCAGACCGCCCCACCAAGTAGCATCCAAGATGGGGCCACGCCAGGCTGCTGGAGGGTGTGGGGTAAGA
GGTGTCCCTGTCCTGGTAGCTCCTCTCCAAGGAGAGAAGACAGATGGCCCCATTCTCATGGAGAGCACCC
AGAGCTGCTCAGGCACAGCCAGCAACTGATAACCCTGGGGCTCACAAGGGAGGGGAACCAGACAGGGGCG
TGGGAGCAGGAAGAGATCTTCCCAGCCAGTGGGTGCAGGCTAGTATCGCAAGTTCTCATCTGGCCATGTG
ACTGTGTCTCTTTCAGGCAAAGCACGGAGGATCCACCGGAGGTGGCGGATCAGGAGGTGGAAGTGGAGGT
GGCTCTGCCGGTGGAGGTGGATCTGCCACCATGGTGTCTAAGGGCGAAGAGCTGATTAAGGAGAACATGC
ACATGAAGCTGTACATGGAGGGCACCGTGAACAACCACCACTTCAAGTGCACATCCGAGGGCGAAGGCAA
GCCCTACGAGGGCACCCAGACCATGAGAATCAAGGTGGTCGAGGGCGGCCCTCTCCCCTTCGCCTTCGAC
ATCCTGGCTACCAGCTTCATGTACGGCAGCAGAACCTTCATCAACCACACCCAGGGCATCCCCGACTTCT
TTAAGCAGTCCTTCCCTGAGGGCTTCACATGGGAGAGAGTCACCACATACGAAGACGGGGGCGTGCTGAC
CGCTACCCAGGACACCAGCCTCCAGGACGGCTGCCTCATCTACAACGTCAAGATCAGAGGGGTGAACTTC
CCATCCAACGGCCCTGTGATGCAGAAGAAAACACTCGGCTGGGAGGCCAACACCGAGATGCTGTACCCCG
CTGACGGCGGCCTGGAAGGCAGAACCGACATGGCCCTGAAGCTCGTGGGCGGGGGCCACCTGATCTGCAA
CTTCAAGACCACATACAGATCCAAGAAACCCGCTAAGAACCTCAAGATGCCCGGCGTCTACTATGTGGAC
CACAGACTGGAAAGAATCAAGGAGGCCGACAAAGAGACCTACGTCGAGCAGCACGAGGTGGCTGTGGCCA
GATACTGCGACCTCCCTAGCAAACTGGGGCACAAACTTAATGGCATGGACGAGCTGTACAAGTCCGGACT
CAGATCTCGCGCTCAAGCTTCGAACGAATTCGGCATTGATCTGAGCGGCCTGACCCTGCAGGAATTCAGC
TCCCCGAAACGCCCTAAGCTGCTGCGTGAATATTACGATTGGCTGGTTGATAACAGCTTTACCCCATATC
TGGTGGTGGATGCCACATACCTGGGCGTGAACGTGCCCGTGGAGTATGTGAAAGACGGTCAGATCGTGCT
GAATCTGTCTGCAAGTGCGACCGGCAACCTGCAACTGACAAATGATTTTATCCAGTTCAACGCCCGCTTT
AAGGGCGTGTCTCGTGAACTGTATATCCCGATGGGTGCCGCTCTGGCCATTTACGCTCGCGAGAACGGCG
ATGGTGTGATGTTCGAACCAGAAGAAATCTATGACGAGCTGAATATTGGTTAAGCGGCCGCGACTCTAGA
TCATAATCAGCCATACCACATTTGTAGAGGTTTTACTTGCTTTAAAAAACCTCCCACACCTCCCCCTGAA
CCTGAAACATAAAATGAATGCAATTGTTGTTGTTAACTTGTTTATTGCAGCTTATAATGGTTACAAATAA
AGCAATAGCATCACAAATTTCACAAATAAAGCATTTTTTTCACTGCATTCTAGTTGTGGTTTGTCCAAAC
TCATCAATGTATCTTAACGCGTAAATTGTAAGCGTTAATATTTTGTTAAAATTCGCGTTAAATTTTTGTT
AAATCAGCTCATTTTTTAACCAATAGGCCGAAATCGGCAAAATCCCTTATAAATCAAAAGAATAGACCGA
GATAGGGT
[37 nt withheld, positions 4349-4385]
AAAGAACGTGGACTCCAACGTCAAAGG
[49 nt withheld, positions 4413-4461]
T
[91 nt withheld, positions 4463-4553]
G
[124 nt withheld, positions 4555-4678]
CAGGTGGCACTTTTCGGGGAAATGTGCGCGGAACCCCTATTTGTTTATTTTTCTAAATACATTCAAATAT
GTATCCGCTCATGAGACAATAACCCTGATAAATGCTTCAATAATATTGAAAAAGGAAGAGTCCTGAGGCG
GAAAGAACCAGCTGTGGAATGTGTGTCAGTTAGGGTGTGGAAAGTCCCCAGGCTCCCCAGCAGGCAGAAG
TATGCAAAGCATGCATCTCAATTAGTCAGCAACCAGGTGTGGAAAGTCCCCAGGCTCCCCAGCAGGCAGA
AGTATGCAAAGCATGCATCTCAATTAGTCAGCAACCATAGTCCCGCCCCTAACTCCGCCCATCCCGCCCC
TAACTCCGCCCAGTTCCGCCCATTCTCCGCCCCATGGCTGACTAATTTTTTTTATTTATGCAGAGGCCGA
GGCCGCCTCGGCCTCTGAGCTATTCCAGAAGTAGTGAGGAGGCTTTTTTGGAGGCCTAGGCTTTTGCAAA
GATCGATCAAGAGACAGGATGAGGATCGTTTCGCATGATTGAACAAGATGGATTGCACGCAGGTTCTCCG
GCCGCTTGGGTGGAGAGGCTATTCGGCTATGACTGGGCACAACAGACAATCGGCTGCTCTGATGCCGCCG
TGTTCCGGCTGTCAGCGCAGGGGCGCCCGGTTCTTTTTGTCAAGACCGACCTGTCCGGTGCCCTGAATGA
ACTGCAAGACGAGGCAGCGCGGCTATCGTGGCTGGCCACGACGGGCGTTCCTTGCGCAGCTGTGCTCGAC
GTTGTCACTGAAGCGGGAAGGGACTGGCTGCTATTGGGCGAAGTGCCGGGGCAGGATCTCCTGTCATCTC
ACCTTGCTCCTGCCGAGAAAGTATCCATCATGGCTGATGCAATGCGGCGGCTGCATACGCTTGATCCGGC
TACCTGCCCATTCGACCACCAAGCGAAACATCGCATCGAGCGAGCACGTACTCGGATGGAAGCCGGTCTT
GTCGATCAGGATGATCTGGACGAAGAGCATCAGGGGCTCGCGCCAGCCGAACTGTTCGCCAGGCTCAAGG
CGAGCATGCCCGACGGCGAGGATCTCGTCGTGACCCATGGCGATGCCTGCTTGCCGAATATCATGGTGGA
AAATGGCCGCTTTTCTGGATTCATCGACTGTGGCCGGCTGGGTGTGGCGGACCGCTATCAGGACATAGCG
TTGGCTACCCGTGATATTGCTGAAGAGCTTGGCGGCGAATGGGCTGACCGCTTCCTCGTGCTTTACGGTA
TCGCCGCTCCCGATTCGCAGCGCATCGCCTTCTATCGCCTTCTTGACGAGTTCTTCTGAGCGGGACTCTG
GGGTTCGAAATGACCGACCAAGCGACGCCCAACCTGCCATCACGAGATTTCGATTCCACCGCCGCCTTCT
ATGAAAGGTTGGGCTTCGGAATCGTTTTCCGGGACGCCGGCTGGATGATCCTCCAGCGCGGGGATCTCAT
GCTGGAGTTCTTCGCCCACCCTAGGGGGAGGCTAACTGAAACACGGAAGGAGACAATACCGGAAGGAACC
CGCGCTATGACGGCAATAAAAAGACAGAATAAAACGCACGGTGTTGGGTCGTTGGATCCCTGTGTCCCCG
ATGCTGACCTCACCTGGTCCTCCGCCTACTGTCCCTCTCAGTGCCTTCTCTCAGCTCCCAGGCCAACAGT
AGCCAAACCCCTAGAGACAGTGATGCCTGCCCGCACCCTGGCCTGGTCCCTGGTCCTTCACTGGCGCCTT
CTCGGAGCTGGCCCAGGGGGCCTGGAGCATGGACAGTGTGGGCGCTCTCCCTACCTTGCCTCCTTTTTTC
TTAAAGCAAAGTCACTTCTCCATCACAACCAGATTTGAGGCTGGTTTTGATGGCTGGGTCCTTGGGCCTG
GCCAGTCTTCCTCTTAGCCTCTGGATCTAGAAGGGACCATAAGAGGAGTAGGCCCTGGTTCCTGCTGTCC
TGGTGGCTGGGCCCAGCAGGGGCCCTCACTCTTGAAGTCCAGGACTGGGTCTGACCTGGTGGGAGCACCT
GCCAGAGGATGCTCTTTCCCAGGACGGATGGGCCCTATGTCTCAGGAGTGGGGTTGGGGGACAGCCGTTC
CATCCCAATACGCGTCAATTCACTGGCCGTCGTTTTACAACGTCGTGACTGGGAAAACCCTGGCGTTACC
CAACTTAATCGCCTTGCAGCACATCCCCCTTTCGCCAGCTGGCGTAATAGCGAAGAGGCCCGCACCGATC
GCCCTTCCCAACAGTTGCGCAGCCTGAATGGCGAATGGCGCCTGATGCGGTATTTTCTCCTTACGCATCT
GTGCGGTATTTCACACCGCATATGGTGCACTCTCAGTACAATCTGCTCTGATGCCGCATAGTTAAGCCAG
CCCCGACACCCGCCAACACCCGCTGACGCGCCCTGACGGGCTTGTCTGCTCCCGGCATCCGCTTACAGAC
AAGCTGTGACCGTCTCCGGGAGCTGCATGTGTCAGAGGTTTTCACCGTCATCACCGAAACGCGCGA
